>Addgene plasmid #154044 | pAKW.031-GM-R5 | addgene full sequence | sequence record 317698 | Addgene NGS Result
GAACAGGAGAGCGCACGAGGGAGCTTCCAGGGGGAAACGCCTGGTATCTTTATAGTCCTGTCGGGTTTCG
CCACCTCTGACTTGAGCGTCGATTTTTGTGATGCTCGTCAGGGGGGCGGAGCCTATGGAAAAACGCCAGC
AACGCGGCCTTTTTACGGTTCCTGGCCTTTTGCTGGCCTTTTGCTCACATGTTCTTTCCTGCGTTATCCC
CTGATTCTGTGGATAACCGTATTACCGCCTTTGAGTGAGCTGATACCGCTCGCCGCAGCCGAACGACCGA
GCGCAGCGAGTCAGTGAGCGAGGAAGCGGAAGAGCGCCCAATACGCAAACCACACCCGCCGCGCTTAATG
CGCCGCTACAGGGCGCGTCCCATTCGCCAATCCGGATATAGTTCCTCCTTTCAGCAAAAAACCCCTCAAG
ACCCGTTTAGAGGCCCCAAGGGGTTATGCTAGTTATTGCTCAGCGGTCATAAGATACGACGTTTACTGCC
TTTAGAGCCGGAATATGAACCAGATTTTTTGGAGGACATGCCCTGAAAATACAGGTTTTCGCCACTACCG
CCGTGATGGTGATGGTGATGGTAGTACGACTTGGTGATACGAGTCTGCGCGTCTTTCAGGGCTTCATCGA
CAGTCTGACGACCGCTGGCGGCGTTGATCACCGCAGTACGCACGGCATACCAGAAAGCGGACATCTGCGG
GATGTTCGGCATGATTTCACCTTTCTGGGCGTTTTCCATGGTGGCGGCAATACGTGGATCTTTCGCCAAC
TCTTCCTCGTAAGACTTCAGCGCTACGGCACCCAGCGGTTTGTCTTTATTAACCGCTTCCAGACCTTCAT
CAGTCAGCAGATAGTTTTCGAGGAACTCTTTCGCCAGCTCTTTGTTCGGACTGGCGGCGTTAATACCTGC
GCTCAGCACGCCAACGAACGGTTTGGATGGTTGACCCTTGAAGGTCGGCAGTACCGTTACACCATAATTC
ACTTTGCTGGTGTCGATGTTGGACCATGCCCACGGGCCGTTGATGGTCATCGCTGTTTCGCCTTTATTAA
AGGCAGCTTCTGCGATGGAGTAATCGGTGTCTGCATTCATGTGTTTGTTTTTAATCAGGTCAACCAGGAA
GGTCAGACCCGCTTTCGCGCCAGCGTTATCCACGCCCACGTCTTTAATGTCGTACTTGCCGTTTTCATAC
TTGAACGCATAACCCCCGTCAGCAGCAATCAGCGGCCAGGTGAAGTACGGTTCTTGCAGGTTGAACATCA
GCGCGCTCTTACCTTTCGCTTTCAGTTCTTTATCCAGCGCCGGGATCTCTTCCCAGGTTTTTGGCTGGTT
CGGCAGCAGATCTTTGTTATAAATCAGCGATAACGCTTCAACAGCGATCGGGTAAGCAATCAGCTTGCCG
TTGTAACGTACGGCATCCCAGGTAAACGGATACAGCTTGTCCTGGAACGCTTTGTCCGGGGTGATTTCAG
CCAACAGGCCAGATTGAGCGTAGCCACCAAAGCGGTCGTGTGCCCAGAAGATAATGTCAGGGCCATCGCC
AGTTGCCGCAACCTGTGGGAATTTCTCTTCCAGTTTATCCGGATGCTCAACGGTGACTTTAATTCCGGTA
TCTTTCTCGAATTTCTTACCGACTTCAGCGAGACCGTTATAGCCTTTATCGCCGTTAATCCAGATTACCA
GTTTACCTTCTTCGATTTTCATTATTTTAACCGTATTATTTATAGTTGAGTCGCAAAGTTAAACAAAATT
ATTTCTAGAGGGGAATTGTTATCCGCTCACAATTCCCCTATAGTGAGTCGTATTAATTTCGCGGGATCGA
GATCTCGATCCTCTACGCCGGACGCATCGTGGCCGGCATCACCGGCGCCACAGGTGCGGTTGCTGGCGCC
TATATCGCCGACATCACCGATGGGGAAGAGCTGCATGTGTCAGAGGTTTTCACCGTCATCACCGAAACGC
GCGAGACGAAAGGGCCTCGTGATACGCCTATTTTTATAGGTTAATGTCATGATAATAATGGTTTCTTAGA
CGTCAGGTGGCACTTTTCGGGGAAATGTGCGCGGAACCCCTATTTGTTTATTTTTCTAAATACATTCAAA
TATGTATCCGCTCATGAGACAATAACCCTGATAAATGCTTCAATAATATTGAAAAAGGAAGAGTATGAGT
ATTCAACATTTCCGTGTCGCCCTTATTCCCTTTTTTGCGGCATTTTGCCTTCCTGTTTTTGCTCACCCAG
AAACGCTGGTGAAAGTAAAAGATGCTGAAGATCAGTTGGGTGCACGAGTGGGTTACATCGAACTGGATCT
CAACAGCGGTAAGATCCTTGAGAGTTTTCGCCCCGAAGAACGTTTTCCAATGATGAGCACTTTTAAAGTT
CTGCTATGTGGCGCGGTATTATCCCGTATTGACGCCGGGCAAGAGCAACTCGGTCGCCGCATACACTATT
CTCAGAATGACTTGGTTGAGTACTCACCAGTCACAGAAAAGCATCTTACGGATGGCATGACAGTAAGAGA
ATTATGCAGTGCTGCCATAACCATGAGTGATAACACTGCGGCCAACTTACTTCTGACAACGATCGGAGGA
CCGAAGGAGCTAACCGCTTTTTTGCACAACATGGGGGATCATGTAACTCGCCTTGATCGTTGGGAACCGG
AGCTGAATGAAGCCATACCAAACGACGAGCGTGACACCACGATGCCTGTAGCAATGGCAACAACGTTGCG
CAAACTATTAACTGGCGAACTACTTACTCTAGCTTCCCGGCAACAATTAATAGACTGGATGGAGGCGGAT
AAAGTTGCAGGACCACTTCTGCGCTCGGCCCTTCCGGCTGGCTGGTTTATTGCTGATAAATCTGGAGCCG
GTGAGCGTGGGTCTCGCGGTATCATTGCAGCACTGGGGCCAGATGGTAAGCCCTCCCGTATCGTAGTTAT
CTACACGACGGGGAGTCAGGCAACTATGGATGAACGAAATAGACAGATCGCTGAGATAGGTGCCTCACTG
ATTAAGCATTGGTAACTGTCAGACCAAGTTTACTCATATATACTTTAGATTGATTTAAAACTTCATTTTT
AATTTAAAAGGATCTAGGTGAAGATCCTTTTTGATAATCTCATGACCAAAATCCCTTAACGTGAGTTTTC
GTTCCACTGAGCGTCAGACCCCGTAGAAAAGATCAAAGGATCTTCTTGAGATCCTTTTTTTCTGCGCGTA
ATCTGCTGCTTGCAAACAAAAAAACCACCGCTACCAGCGGTGGTTTGTTTGCCGGATCAAGAGCTACCAA
CTCTTTTTCCGAAGGTAACTGGCTTCAGCAGAGCGCAGATACCAAATACTGTTCTTCTAGTGTAGCCGTA
GTTAGGCCACCACTTCAAGAACTCTGTAGCACCGCCTACATACCTCGCTCTGCTAATCCTGTTACCAGTG
GCTGCTGCCAGTGGCGATAAGTCGTGTCTTACCGGGTTGGACTCAAGACGATAGTTACCGGATAAGGCGC
AGCGGTCGGGCTGAACGGGGGGTTCGTGCACACAGCCCAGCTTGGAGCGAACGACCTACACCGAACTGAG
ATACCTACAGCGTGAGCTATGAGAAAGCGCCACGCTTCCCGAAGGGAGAAAGGCGGACAGGTATCCGGTA
AGCGGCAGGGTCG
Features (pLannotate 1.2.2; 12 found; start..end, strand, type, name):
    329..368     -  rep_origin     f1 ori (fragment): f1 bacteriophage origin of replication; arrow indicates direction of (+) strand synthesis
    405..452     -  terminator     T7 terminator: transcription terminator for bacteriophage T7 RNA polymerase
    530..550     -  CDS            TEV site: tobacco etch virus (TEV) protease recognition and cleavage site
    563..582     -  CDS            8xHis (fragment): 8xHis affinity tag
    602..1702    -  CDS            MBP: maltose binding protein from E. coli; malE (mutated); This version of the gene does not encode a signal sequence, so MBP will remain in the cytosol.
   1762..1786    -  protein_bind   lac operator: The lac repressor binds to the lac operator to inhibit transcription in E. coli. This inhibition can be relieved by adding lactose or isopropyl-β-D-thiogalactopyranoside (IPTG). lac repressor encoded by lacI
   1787..1805    -  promoter       T7 promoter: promoter for bacteriophage T7 RNA polymerase
   1827..1919    +  CDS            TcR (fragment): tetracycline efflux protein; tet; confers resistance to tetracycline
   1930..1965    -  CDS            rop (fragment): Rop protein, which maintains plasmids at low copy number; rop
   2060..2164    +  promoter       AmpR promoter: bla
   2165..3025    +  CDS            AmpR: β-lactamase; bla; confers resistance to ampicillin, carbenicillin, and related antibiotics
   3196..131     +  rep_origin     ori (across the origin): high-copy-number ColE1/pMB1/pBR322/pUC origin of replication
