[The description below was written by a language model from this plasmid's Addgene catalogue record and pLannotate feature annotations shown in this document.]
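Description:
pAKW.031-GM-R5 is a high-copy bacterial expression plasmid built on a pUC18 backbone, about 3.65 kb in total, for producing the silaffin R5 peptide from the diatom Cylindrotheca fusiformis in E. coli. It replicates from the pUC-type ColE1/pMB1 origin and is selected with ampicillin through the β-lactamase (AmpR) gene driven by its own promoter. The feature table also picks up short fragments of an f1 origin, the tetracycline resistance gene and rop. These are too small to be functional and are probably remnants carried over with the expression cassette, which was inserted by Gibson assembly.

The roughly 1.2 kb payload is a single fusion open reading frame, described in the record as MBP-His-TEV-R5. Transcription is driven by a T7 promoter with an adjacent lac operator and ends at a T7 terminator. Expression therefore needs a host that supplies T7 RNA polymerase, and where lac repressor is present it can be held off and then induced with IPTG; no lacI gene is annotated on the plasmid itself. The coding region begins with E. coli maltose binding protein lacking its signal sequence, so the fusion stays in the cytosol. A polyhistidine tag (annotated as a partial 8xHis match) and a TEV protease recognition site follow. The R5 peptide itself is not annotated but would occupy the short interval between the TEV site and the terminator.

MBP typically aids solubility and accumulation of a small peptide, the His tag allows affinity purification, and TEV cleavage can release R5 from its carrier. The associated work concerns silica nanostructures produced with diatom peptides carrying designed post-translational modifications, so the plasmid serves as a source of recombinant R5 for such silica-formation studies.
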