Addgene plasmid #154044: pAKW.031-GM-R5
Purpose: Expresses R5 peptide in E. coli
Depositing lab: Christopher Voigt. Depositing organization: Massachusetts Institute of Technology. Publication: Silica Nanostructures Produced Using Diatom Peptides with Designed Post-Translational Modifications. Wallace AK, Chanut N, Voigt CA. Advanced Functional Materials 2020 10.1002/adfm.202000849.
Backbone
  Vector backbone: pUC18
  Backbone manufacturer: Agilent
  Backbone size w/o insert (bp): 2385
  Total vector size (bp): 3653
  Modifications to backbone: None
  Vector type: Bacterial Expression
Growth in bacteria
  Bacterial resistance: Ampicillin, 100 μg/mL
  Growth temperature: 37°C
  Growth strain: DH5alpha
  Copy number: High Copy
Gene/Insert
  Gene/Insert name: Silaffin R5 peptide (alt names: MBP-His-TEV-R5; R5)
  Species: Cylindrotheca fusiformis
  Insert size (bp): 1236
  GenBank ID: AF191634
  Promoter: T7
  Tag / fusion protein: Maltose binding protein and his tag (N terminal on insert)
  Cloning method: Gibson Cloning
  Sequencing primers: 5′ CATCGGTGATGTCGGCGATATAG; 3′ CACACCCGCCGCGCTTAATGC
Terms and licenses: Academic/Nonprofit Terms; Industry Terms: Not Available to Industry
How to cite: pAKW.031-GM-R5 was a gift from Christopher Voigt (Addgene plasmid # 154044 ; http://n2t.net/addgene:154044 ; RRID:Addgene_154044)
